>Addgene plasmid #19084 | Ta1098 R80A | addgene partial sequence | sequence record 24475 | T7 5'-TAATACGACTCACTATAGGG-3'
NTTGCGNNATTCCCTCTGAATATTTTGTTTACTTTAAGAAGGAGATATACATATGCGCATTTTGGAAGAG
GATCTTAAGAACAGCACGTACAGAATACGCATTGAAAGCCTGGACGATCTCTGGTATCTGAGAAATATAC
TCTCTGAAGGCGATGAGGTTTCAGCAATCACATTCAGGCGGGTCGAAGAATCAGCCGATGTGCAGAGATC
GAGGGAACGTGAAAGGATCCCGATAACGATAAGACTCAAGGTGGAGAAGATAGAATTCCAGGACTTTGAC
AACAGGCTCGCCATACTCGGAACGGTTATTGAGGGGCCGGAGGATACGAAGGGTAAGCACCAGTCCATAA
CGGTCACGGTGGATAGCGAGATATCCATCACCAAGGAATGGGACGACCAGCACATCGATCTTTTGAAAGA
GGCGACGGATGAAAAATACGTTACGGTATATACCGCTGTAGCCATGGATGAGGATGAAGCGCAGATTTTT
CTGATACATCCGTACGGAATCCAGCAGGTCGGCACTGTCTATTCAGGGAGATCCGGTAAATACGCAGAGG
GCAACTATTCCGAAGCCTCATATTTCGATCAGATTGTGAACGCGCTGAAGAACTACAGCAACAGTATCCT
TATTCTCGGCCCGGGATTTGCCAGGGACAGGTTCGCAAGGTACTGCGCTCAGAGGGGAGTAAATGTCATC
GGCAGTTTTCCGGCCACAGGACTGATTCTGGCGCTGTTTTGANTCATANCTCCGCCGATGGGCGANCTGC
TGAGTATGAAGGTCGCNGGGACAGGAGATATGGATGAGTTCTGTCCATGAAAAGATTGGGGTTTGGAGAC
CNNTGAATGTNTCAATGGGCCTNCNACTCTATACNTNC
