[The description below was written by a language model from this plasmid's Addgene catalogue record.]
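Description:
Ta1098 R80A is a bacterial expression plasmid built on the pET21a(+) backbone (about 5.4 kb without insert) and carrying a roughly 1 kb open reading frame from the archaeon Thermoplasma acidophilum. The insert encodes the protein annotated as a cell division protein pelota-related protein, the archaeal counterpart of yeast Dom34, which the record links through its gene annotation. The coding sequence carries an arginine-to-alanine substitution at residue 80. It was cloned between the NdeI and XhoI sites, both of which remain intact, so the insert can be excised or transferred with the same enzymes.

The plasmid is selected with ampicillin and is listed as high copy, with a standard cloning strain used for propagation. No feature table is provided, but pET21a(+) vectors generally drive expression from a T7 promoter under lac operator control, which requires a host supplying T7 RNA polymerase; the T7 sequencing primer listed is consistent with this. The record notes a C-terminal tag without naming it. Cloning into XhoI in this backbone typically places the insert in frame with the vector's C-terminal hexahistidine tag, though this is not explicitly stated.

The associated publication concerns structural and functional analysis of Dom34, a key component of no-go mRNA decay. This suggests the construct was used to produce recombinant mutant protein for comparison with the wild-type form, probing the contribution of Arg80 to the protein's activity. The record does not state the specific functional effect of the mutation.
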