Addgene plasmid #19084: Ta1098 R80A
Depositing lab: SeWon Suh. Depositing organization: Seoul National University. Publication: Structural and functional insights into dom34, a key component of no-go mRNA decay. Lee HH, Kim YS, Kim KH, Heo I, Kim SK, Kim O, Kim HK, Yoon JY, Kim HS, Kim do J, Lee SJ, Yoon HJ, Kim SJ, Lee BG, Song HK, Kim VN, Park CM, Suh SW. Mol Cell. 2007 Sep 21. 27(6):938-50. 10.1016/j.molcel.2007.07.019 PubMed 17889667.
Backbone
  Vector backbone: pET21a(+)
  Backbone size w/o insert (bp): 5443
  Vector type: Bacterial Expression
Growth in bacteria
  Bacterial resistance: Ampicillin, 100 μg/mL
  Growth temperature: 37°C
  Growth strain: DH5alpha
  Copy number: High Copy
Gene/Insert
  Gene/Insert name: Cell division protein pelota related protein (alt name: Thermoplasma acidophilum)
  Species: Thermoplasma acidophilum
  Insert size (bp): 1020
  Mutation: R80A
  Entrez Gene: DOM34 (a.k.a. YNL001W)
  Tag / fusion protein: C tag (C terminal on insert)
  Cloning method: Restriction Enzyme; 5′ cloning site NdeI (not destroyed); 3′ cloning site XhoI (not destroyed)
  Sequencing primers: 5′ T7
Terms and licenses: Academic/Nonprofit Terms; Industry Terms: Not Available to Industry
How to cite: Ta1098 R80A was a gift from SeWon Suh (Addgene plasmid # 19084 ; http://n2t.net/addgene:19084 ; RRID:Addgene_19084)
